Addgene plasmid #229232: pMCB306-GFP-mito
Purpose: Expresses GFP localized to mitochondria
Depositing lab: Suzanne Pfeffer. Depositing organization: Stanford University. Publication: Endogenous LRRK2 and PINK1 function in a convergent neuroprotective ciliogenesis pathway in the brain. Bagnoli E, Lin YE, Burel S, Jaimon E, Antico O, Themistokleous C, Nikoloff JM, Squires S, Morella I, Watzlawik JO, Fiesel FC, Springer W, Tonelli F, Lis P, Brooks SP, Dunnett SB, Brambilla R, Alessi DR, Pfeffer SR, Muqit MMK. Proc Natl Acad Sci U S A. 2025 Feb 4;122(5):e2412029122. doi: 10.1073/pnas.2412029122. Epub 2025 Jan 28. PubMed 39874296.
Backbone
  Vector backbone: pMCB306
  Modifications to backbone: pMCB306 which already contains GFP tag; replaced GFP with EGFP-MAOA
  Vector type: Mammalian Expression, Lentiviral
  Selectable markers: Puromycin
Growth in bacteria
  Bacterial resistance: Ampicillin, 100 μg/mL
  Growth temperature: 37°C
  Growth strain: NEB Stable
  Copy number: Unknown
Gene/Insert
  Gene/Insert name: EGFP-MAOA
  Species: H. sapiens (human)
  Entrez Gene: MAOA (a.k.a. BRNRS, MAO-A)
Terms and licenses: Academic/Nonprofit Terms; Industry Terms: Not Available to Industry
Depositor comments: Please visit https://doi.org/10.1101/2024.06.11.598416 for bioRxiv preprint.
How to cite: pMCB306-GFP-mito was a gift from Suzanne Pfeffer (Addgene plasmid # 229232 ; http://n2t.net/addgene:229232 ; RRID:Addgene_229232)
