[The description below was written by a language model from this plasmid's Addgene catalogue record and pLannotate feature annotations shown in this document.]
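Description:
pMCB306-GFP-mito is an HIV-1-based lentiviral transfer plasmid for mammalian expression, built on the pMCB306 backbone, whose original GFP was replaced with an EGFP-MAOA fusion. It is propagated in bacteria through a high-copy ColE1/pUC-type origin and an ampicillin resistance gene. The viral portion has a CMV enhancer/promoter placed upstream of a truncated 5' LTR to drive genomic RNA production in packaging cells. This is followed by the Ψ packaging signal with a gag fragment, the RRE for Rev-dependent nuclear export, the cPPT/CTS, a WPRE to boost transcript expression, and a second truncated LTR at the 3' end.

The payload is an EF-1α promoter followed by the puromycin N-acetyltransferase gene and then EGFP, which is joined to a short fragment of human MAOA. The annotated MAOA piece is only about 114 nt, so it is a small portion of monoamine oxidase A and not the full enzyme. Given the stated purpose, it presumably acts as the targeting or anchoring sequence that places GFP at mitochondria. A short unannotated gap separates PuroR from EGFP, and the record does not say how the two are linked. A tracrRNA (sgRNA scaffold) fragment lies upstream of EF-1α, although no promoter for it was annotated. Two loxP sites flank the region from the scaffold through the EGFP-MAOA cassette, which would allow Cre-mediated excision.

Two sequence records accompany the entry. The 9,027 nt full sequence matches the catalogue description, whereas a 9,768 nt analyzer result additionally carries a RAB12 coding sequence between EGFP and the MAOA fragment, a discrepancy the record does not explain. The construct is used to mark mitochondria with green fluorescence in puromycin-selected transduced cells.
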