Features (pLannotate 1.2.2; 25 found; start..end, strand, type, name):
      1..589     +  rep_origin     ori: high-copy-number ColE1/pMB1/pBR322/pUC origin of replication
    651..831     -  LTR            5' LTR (truncated): truncated 5' long terminal repeat (LTR) from HIV-1
    838..1338    -  CDS            nef (fragment): NEF_HV1LA - Experimental evidence at protein level: Swiss-Prot protein existence level 1. Extracellular Nef protein targets CD4(+) T-lymphocytes for apoptosis by interacting with CXCR4 surface receptors. From Human immunodeficiency virus type 1 group M subtype B (isolate Lai) (HIV-1).
   1340..1359    -  misc_feature   MCS (fragment): pBluescript multiple cloning site
   1360..1948    -  misc_feature   WPRE: woodchuck hepatitis virus posttranscriptional regulatory element
   1948..1971    -  misc_feature   MCS (fragment): pBluescript multiple cloning site
   2004..2037    -  protein_bind   loxP: Cre-mediated recombination occurs in the 8-bp core sequence (GCATACAT). Cre recombinase
   2060..2173    -  CDS            MAOA (fragment): AOFA_HUMAN - Experimental evidence at protein level: Swiss-Prot protein existence level 1. Catalyzes the oxidative deamination of biogenic and xenobiotic amines and has important functions in the metabolism of neuroactive and vasoactive amines in the central nervous system and peripheral tissues. MAOA preferentially oxidizes biogenic amines such as 5-hydroxytryptamine (5-HT), norepinephrine and epinephrine. From Homo sapiens (Human).
   2189..2905    -  CDS            EGFP: EGFP is a basic (constitutively fluorescent) green fluorescent protein published in 1996, derived from Aequorea victoria. It is reported to be a rapidly-maturing weak dimer with moderate acid sensitivity.
   2981..3577    -  CDS            PuroR: puromycin N-acetyltransferase; pac from Streptomyces alboniger; confers resistance to puromycin
   3589..4760    -  promoter       EF-1α promoter: strong constitutive promoter for human elongation factor EF-1α
   4825..4892    -  misc_RNA       tracrRNA (fragment): trans-activating CRISPR RNA for the Streptococcus pyogenes CRISPR/Cas9 system
   4911..4930    +  CDS            VN155(I152L) (fragment): improved N-terminal fragment of mVenus for use in bimolecular fluorescence complementation (BiFC) (Kodama and Hu, 2010)
   5017..5050    -  protein_bind   loxP: Cre-mediated recombination occurs in the 8-bp core sequence (GCATACAT). Cre recombinase
   5303..5420    -  misc_feature   cPPT/CTS: central polypurine tract and central termination sequence of HIV-1
   5470..5570    -  CDS            Rev (fragment): human immunodeficiency virus 1 (HIV-1) Rev protein; rev; enhances nuclear export of unspliced and incompletely spliced viral mRNAs
   5947..6180    -  misc_feature   RRE: The Rev response element (RRE) of HIV-1 allows for Rev-dependent mRNA export from the nucleus to the cytoplasm.
   6355..6693    -  CDS            HIV-1 gag (fragment): gag protein from human immunodeficiency virus 1; gag
   6677..6802    -  misc_feature   HIV-1 Ψ: packaging signal of human immunodeficiency virus type 1
   6849..7029    -  LTR            5' LTR (truncated): truncated 5' long terminal repeat (LTR) from HIV-1
   7047..7246    -  promoter       CMV promoter: human cytomegalovirus (CMV) immediate early promoter
   7247..7626    -  enhancer       CMV enhancer: human cytomegalovirus immediate early enhancer
   7781..7833    +  misc_feature   bom (fragment): basis of mobility region from pBR322
   7892..7996    +  promoter       AmpR promoter: bla
   7997..8857    +  CDS            AmpR: β-lactamase; bla; confers resistance to ampicillin, carbenicillin, and related antibiotics
>Addgene plasmid #229232 | pMCB306-GFP-mito | addgene full sequence | sequence record 460015 | Addgene NGS Result
TTGAGATCCTTTTTTTCTGCGCGTAATCTGCTGCTTGCAAACAAAAAAACCACCGCTACCAGCGGTGGTT
TGTTTGCCGGATCAAGAGCTACCAACTCTTTTTCCGAAGGTAACTGGCTTCAGCAGAGCGCAGATACCAA
ATACTGTTCTTCTAGTGTAGCCGTAGTTAGGCCACCACTTCAAGAACTCTGTAGCACCGCCTACATACCT
CGCTCTGCTAATCCTGTTACCAGTGGCTGCTGCCAGTGGCGATAAGTCGTGTCTTACCGGGTTGGACTCA
AGACGATAGTTACCGGATAAGGCGCAGCGGTCGGGCTGAACGGGGGGTTCGTGCACACAGCCCAGCTTGG
AGCGAACGACCTACACCGAACTGAGATACCTACAGCGTGAGCTATGAGAAAGCGCCACGCTTCCCGAAGG
GAGAAAGGCGGACAGGTATCCGGTAAGCGGCAGGGTCGGAACAGGAGAGCGCACGAGGGAGCTTCCAGGG
GGAAACGCCTGGTATCTTTATAGTCCTGTCGGGTTTCGCCACCTCTGACTTGAGCGTCGATTTTTGTGAT
GCTCGTCAGGGGGGCGGAGCCTATGGAAAAACGCCAGCAACGCGGCCTTTTTACGGTTCCTGGCCTTTTG
CTGGCCTTTTGCTCACATGCTGCTAGAGATTTTCCACACTGACTAAAAGGGTCTGAGGGATCTCTAGTTA
CCAGAGTCACACAACAGACGGGCACACACTACTTGAAGCACTCAAGGCAAGCTTTATTGAGGCTTAAGCA
GTGGGTTCCCTAGTTAGCCAGAGAGCTCCCAGGCTCAGATCTGGTCTAACCAGAGAGACCCAGTACAGTC
CGGATGCAGCTCTCGGGCCATGTGATGAAATGCTAGGCGGCTGTCAAACCTCCACTCTAATACTTCTCTC
TCCGGGTCATCCATCCCATGCAGGCTCACAGGGTGTAACAAGCGGGTGTTCTCTCCTTCATTGGCTTCTT
CTACCTTCTCTTGCTCAACTGGTACTAGCTTGTAGCACCATCCAAAGGTCAGTGGATATCTGATCCCTGG
CCCTGGTGTGTAGTTCTGCCAATCAGGGAAGTAGCCTTGTGTGTGGTAGATCCACAGATCAAGGATATCT
TGTCTTCGTTGGGAGTGAATTAGCCCTTCCAGTCCCCCCTTTTCTTTTAAAAAGTGGCTAAGATCTACAG
CTGCCTTGTAAGTCATTGGTCTTAAAGGTACCTGAGGTGTGACTGGAAAACCCACCTCCTCCTCCTCTTG
TGCTTCTAGCCAGGCACAATCAGCATTGGTAGCTGCTGTATTGCTACTTGTGATTGCTCCATGTTTTTCT
AGGTCTCGATCGAGGTCGACGGTATCGATGCGGGGAGGCGGCCCAAAGGGAGATCCGACTCGTCTGAGGG
CGAAGGCGAAGACGCGGAAGAGGCCGCAGAGCCGGCAGCAGGCCGCGGGAAGGAAGGTCCGCTGGATTGA
GGGCCGAAGGGACGTAGCAGAAGGACGTCCCGCGCAGAATCCAGGTGGCAACACAGGCGAGCAGCCAAGG
AAAGGACGATGATTTCCCCGACAACACCACGGAATTGTCAGTGCCCAACAGCCGAGCCCCTGTCCAGCAG
CGGGCAAGGCAGGCGGCGATGAGTTCCGCCGTGGCAATAGGGAGGGGGAAAGCGAAAGTCCCGGAAAGGA
GCTGACAGGTGGTGGCAATGCCCCAACCAGTGGGGGTTGCGTCAGCAAACACAGTGCACACCACGCCACG
TTGCCTGACAACGGGCCACAACTCCTCATAAAGAGACAGCAACCAGGATTTATACAAGGAGGAGAAAATG
AAAGCCATACGGGAAGCAATAGCATGATACAAAGGCATTAAAGCAGCGTATCCACATAGCGTAAAAGGAG
CAACATAGTTAAGAATACCAGTCAATCTTTCACAAATTTTGTAATCCAGAGGTTGATTATCGATAAGCTT
GATATCGAATTGTACCTAGTGGAACCGGAACCCTTAAACATGTATAACTTCGTATAATGTATGCTATACG
AAGTTATTAGGTCCCTCGACGAATTCTCAAGACCGTGGCAGGAGCTTGTATTTGTACAGCACAAACCCCA
GGGCAGTTACTGATGTGGAAAATCCAATGATCTTCAGCAGGCCAGAAACAGAGGGCAGGTTCCTTTCCCA
GAAGGCGGCCGCACCTCCCTTGTACAGCTCGTCCATGCCGAGAGTGATCCCGGCGGCGGTCACGAACTCC
AGCAGGACCATGTGATCGCGCTTCTCGTTGGGGTCTTTGCTCAGGGCGGACTGGGTGCTCAGGTAGTGGT
TGTCGGGCAGCAGCACGGGGCCGTCGCCGATGGGGGTGTTCTGCTGGTAGTGGTCGGCGAGCTGCACGCT
GCCGTCCTCGATGTTGTGGCGGATCTTGAAGTTCGCCTTGATGCCGTTCTTCTGCTTGTCGGCCATGATA
TAGACGTTGTGGCTGTTGTAGTTGTACTCCAGCTTGTGCCCCAGGATGTTGCCGTCCTCCTTGAAGTCGA
TGCCCTTCAGCTCGATGCGGTTCACCAGGGTGTCGCCCTCGAACTTCACCTCGGCGCGGGTCTTGTAGTT
GCCGTCGTCCTTGAAGAAGATGGTGCGCTCCTGGACGTAGCCTTCGGGCATGGCGGACTTGAAGAAGTCG
TGCTGCTTCATGTGGTCGGGGTAGCGGCTGAAGCACTGCACGCCGTAGGTCAGGGTGGTCACGAGGGTGG
GCCAGGGCACGGGCAGCTTGCCGGTGGTGCAGATGAACTTCAGGGTCAGCTTGCCGTAGGTGGCATCGCC
CTCGCCCTCGCCAGACACGCTGAACTTGTGGCCGTTTACGTCGCCGTCCAGCTCGACCAGGATGGGCACC
ACCCCGGTGAACAGCTCCTCGCCCTTGCTCACCATGGTGGCGACCGGTGGGCCAGGATTCTCCTCGACGT
CACCGCATGTTAGCAGACTTCCTCTGCCCTCTCCCGATCCGGCACCGGGCTTGCGGGTCATGCACCAGGT
GCGCGGTCCTTCGGGCACCTCGACGTCGGCGGTGACGGTGAAGCCGAGCCGCTCGTAGAAGGGGAGGTTG
CGGGGCGCGGAGGTCTCCAGGAAGGCGGGCACCCCGGCGCGCTCGGCCGCCTCCACTCCGGGGAGCACGA
CGGCGCTGCCCAGACCCTTGCCCTGGTGGTCGGGCGAGACGCCGACGGTGGCCAGGAACCACGCGGGCTC
CTTGGGCCGGTGCGGCGCCAGGAGGCCTTCCATCTGTTGCTGCGCGGCCAGCCGGGAACCGCTCAACTCG
GCCATGCGCGGGCCGATCTCGGCGAACACCGCCCCCGCTTCGACGCTCTCCGGCGTGGTCCAGACCGCCA
CCGCGGCGCCGTCGTCCGCGACCCACACCTTGCCGATGTCGAGCCCGACGCGCGTGAGGAAGAGTTCTTG
CAGCTCGGTGACCCGCTCGATGTGGCGGTCCGGGTCGACGGTGTGGCGCGTGGCGGGGTAGTCGGCGAAC
GCGGCGGCGAGGGTGCGTACGGCCCGGGGGACGTCGTCGCGGGTGGCGAGGCGCACCGTGGGCTTGTACT
CGGTCATGGTGGGCTAGCTCACGACACCTGAAATGGAAGAAAAAAACTTTGAACCACTGTCTGAGGCTTG
AGAATGAACCAAGATCCAAACTCAAAAAGGGCAAATTCCAAGGAGAATTACATCAAGTGCCAAGCTGGCC
TAACTTCAGTCTCCACCCACTCAGTGTGGGGAAACTCCATCGCATAAAACCCCTCCCCCCAACCTAAAGA
CGACGTACTCCAAAAGCGCGAGAACTAATCGAGGTGCCTGGACGGCGCCCGGTACTCCGTGGAGTCACAT
GAAGCGACGGCTGAGGACGGAAAGGCCCTTTTCCTTTGTGTGGGTGACTCACCCGCCCGCTCTCCCGAGC
GCCGCGTCCTCCATTTTGAGCTCCCTGCAGCAGGGCCGGGAAGCGGCCATCTTTCCGCTCACGCAACTGG
TGCCGACCGGGCCAGCCTTGCCGCCCAGGGCGGGGCGATACACGGCGGCGCGAGGCCAGGCACCAGAGCA
GGCCGGCCAGCTTGAGACTACCCCCGTCCGATTCTCGGTGGCCGCGCTCGCAGGCCCCGCCTCGCCGAAC
ATGTGCGCTGGGACGCACGGGCCCCGTCGCCGCCCGCGGCCCCAAAAACCGAAATACCAGTGTGCAGATC
TTGGCCCGCATTTACAAGACTATCTTGCCAGAAAAAAAGCGTCGCAGCAGGTCATCAAAAATTTTAAATG
GCTAGAGACTTATCGAAAGCAGCGAGACAGGCGCGAAGGTGCCACCAGATTCGCACGCGGCGGCCCCAGC
GCCCAGGCCAGGCCTCAACTCAAGCACGAGGCGAAGGGGCTCCTTAAGCGCAAGGCCTCGAACTCTCCCA
CCCACTTCCAACCCGAAGCTCGGGATCAAGAATCACGTACTGCAGCCAGGTGGAAGTAATTCAAGGCACG
CAAGGGCCATAACCCGTAAAGAGGCCAGGCCCGCGGGAACCACACACGGCACTTACCTGTGTTCTGGCGG
CAAACCCGTTGCGAAAAAGAACGTTCACGGCGACTACTGCACTTATATACGGTTCTCCCCCACCCTCGGG
AAAAAGGCGGAGCCAGTACACGACATCACTTTCCCAGTTTACCCCGCGCCACCTTCTCTAGGCACCGGTT
CAATTGCCGACCCCTCCCCCCAACTTCTCGGGGACTGTGGGCGATGTGCGCTCTGCCCACTGACGGGCAC
ATGCATGGCGGTAATACGGTTATCCACGCGGCCGCCTAATGGATCCTAGTACTCGAGAAAAAAAGCACCG
ACTCGGTGCCACTTTTTCAAGTTGATAACGGACTAGCCTTATTTAAACTTGCTATGCTGTTTCCAGCTTA
GCTCTTAAACGGGTGGTGCCCATCCTGGTCCAACAAGGTGGTTCTCCAAGGGATACTTATAGTCTCAAAA
CACACAATTACTTTACAGTTAGGGTGAGTTTCCTTTTGTGCTGTTTATAACTTCGTATAATGTATGCTAT
ACGAAGTTATAGAAATCCAAGCCTATCATGTAAAATGTAGCTAGTATTAAAAAGAACAGATTATCTGTCT
TTTATCGCACATTAAGCCTCTATAGTTACTAGGAAATATTATATGCAAATTAACCGGGGCAGGGGAGTAG
CCGAGCTTCTCCCACAAGTCCGTGCGAGGGGGCCGGCGCGGGCCTAGAGATGGCGCGTCGGATCTCTAGA
GCGGGCCCGGTACTAACCAAACTGGATCTCTGCTGTCCCTGTAATAAACCCGAAAATTTTGAATTTTTGT
AATTTGTTTTTGTAATTCTTTAGTTTGTATGTCTGTTGCTATTATGTCTACTATTCTTTCCCCTGCACTG
TACCCCCCAATCCCCCCTTTTCTTTTAAAATTGTGGATGAATACTGCCATTTGTCTGCAGAATTGGCGCA
CGCAGTGCCGATCCGTTCACTAATCGAATGGATCTGTCTCTGTCTCTCTCTCCACCTTCTTCTTCTATTC
CTTCGGGCCTGTCGGGTCCCCTCGGGGTTGGGAGGTGGGTCTGAAACGATAATGGTGAATATCCCTGCCT
AACTCTATTCACTATAGAAAGTACAGCAAAAACTATTCTTAAACCTACCAAGCCTCCTACTATCATTATG
AATAATTTTATATACCACAGCCAATTTGTTATGTTAAACCAATTCCACAAACTTGCCCATTTATCTAATT
CCAATAATTCTTGTTCATTCTTTTCTTGCTGGTTTTGCGATTCTTCAATTAAGGAGTGTATTAAGCTTGT
GTAATTGTTAATTTCTCTGTCCCACTCCATCCAGGTCGTGTGATTCCAAATCTGTTCCAGAGATTTATTA
CTCCAACTAGCATTCCAAGGCACAGCAGTGGTGCAAATGAGTTTTCCAGAGCAACCCCAAATCCCCAGGA
GCTGTTGATCCTTTAGGTATCTTTCCACAGCCAGGATTCTTGCCTGGAGCTGCTTGATGCCCCAGACTGT
GAGTTGCAACAGATGCTGTTGCGCCTCAATAGCCCTCAGCAAATTGTTCTGCTGCTGCACTATACCAGAC
AATAATTGTCTGGCCTGTACCGTCAGCGTCATTGACGCTGCGCCCATAGTGCTTCCTGCTGCTCCCAAGA
ACCCAAGGAACAAAGCTCCTATTCCCACTGCTCTTTTTTCTCTCTGCACCACTCTTCTCTTTGCCTTGGT
GGGTGCTACTCCTAATGGTTCAATTTTTACTACTTTATATTTATATAATTCACTTCTCCAATTGTCCCTC
ATATCTCCTCCTCCAGGTCTGAAGATCAGCGGCCGGCCGCTTGCTGTGCGGTGGTCTTACTTTTGTTTTG
CTCTTCCTCTATCTTGTCTAAAGCTTCCTTGGTGTCTTTTATCTCTATCCTTTGATGCACACAATAGAGG
GTTGCTACTGTATTATATAATGATCTAAGTTCTTCTGATCCTGTCTGAAGGGATGGTTGTAGCTGTCCCA
GTATTTGTCTACAGCCTTCTGATGTTTCTAACAGGCCAGGATTAACTGCGAATCGTTCTAGCTCCCTGCT
TGCCCATACTATATGTTTTAATTTATATTTTTTCTTTCCCCCTGGCCTTAACCGAATTTTTTCCCATCGC
GATCTAATTCTCCCCCGCTTAATACTGACGCTCTCGCACCCATCTCTCTCCTTCTAGCCTCCGCTAGTCA
AAATTTTTGGCGTACTCACCAGTCGCCGCCCCTCGCCTCTTGCCGTGCGCGCTTCAGCAAGCCGAGTCCT
GCGTCGAGAGAGCTCCTCTGGTTTCCCTTTCGCTTTCAAGTCCCTGTTCGGGCGCCACTGCTAGAGATTT
TCCACACTGACTAAAAGGGTCTGAGGGATCTCTAGTTACCAGAGTCACACAACAGACGGGCACACACTAC
TTGAAGCACTCAAGGCAAGCTTTATTGAGGCTTAAGCAGTGGGTTCCCTAGTTAGCCAGAGAGCTCCCAG
GCTCAGATCTGGTCTAACCAGAGAGACCCAGTACAGGCAAAACGCGCTGCTTATATAGACCTCCCACCGT
ACACGCCTACCGCCCATTTGCGTCAATGGGGCGGAGTTGTTACGACATTTTGGAAAGTCCCGTTGATTTT
GGTGCCAAAACAAACTCCCATTGACGTCAATGGGGTGGAGACTTGGAAATCCCCGTGAGTCAAACCGCTA
TCCACGCCCATTGATGTACTGCCAAAACCGCATCACCATGGTAATAGCGATGACTAATACGTAGATGTAC
TGCCAAGTAGGAAAGTCCCATAAGGTCATGTACTGGGCATAATGCCAGGCGGGCCATTTACCGTCATTGA
CGTCAATAGGGGGCGTACTTGGCATATGATACACTTGATGTACTGCCAAGTGGGCAGTTTACCGTAAATA
CTCCACCCATTGACGTCAATGGAAAGTCCCTATTGGCGTTACTATGGGAACATACGTCATTATTGACGTC
AATGGGCGGGGGTCGTTGGGCGGTCAGCCAGGCGGGCCATTTACCGTAAGTTATGTAACGCGGAACTCCA
TATATGGGCTATGAACTAATGACCCCGTAATTGATTACTATTAATAACTAGTCAATAATCAATGTCAACG
CGTATATCTGGCCCGTACATCGCGAAGCAGCGCAAAACGCCTAACCCTAAGCAGATTCTTCATGCAATTG
TCGGTCAAGCCTTGCCTTGTTGTAGCTTAAATTTTGCTCGCGCACTACTCAGCGACCTCCAACACACAAG
CAGGGAGCAGATACTGGCTTAACTATGCGGCATCAGAGCAGATTGTACTGAGAGTGCACCATAGGGGATC
GGGAGATCTCCCGATCCGTCGACGTCAGGTGGCACTTTTCGGGGAAATGTGCGCGGAACCCCTATTTGTT
TATTTTTCTAAATACATTCAAATATGTATCCGCTCATGAGACAATAACCCTGATAAATGCTTCAATAATA
TTGAAAAAGGAAGAGTATGAGTATTCAACATTTCCGTGTCGCCCTTATTCCCTTTTTTGCGGCATTTTGC
CTTCCTGTTTTTGCTCACCCAGAAACGCTGGTGAAAGTAAAAGATGCTGAAGATCAGTTGGGTGCACGAG
TGGGTTACATCGAACTGGATCTCAACAGCGGTAAGATCCTTGAGAGTTTTCGCCCCGAAGAACGTTTTCC
AATGATGAGCACTTTTAAAGTTCTGCTATGTGGCGCGGTATTATCCCGTATTGACGCCGGGCAAGAGCAA
CTCGGTCGCCGCATACACTATTCTCAGAATGACTTGGTTGAGTACTCACCAGTCACAGAAAAGCATCTTA
CGGATGGCATGACAGTAAGAGAATTATGCAGTGCTGCCATAACCATGAGTGATAACACTGCGGCCAACTT
ACTTCTGACAACGATCGGAGGACCGAAGGAGCTAACCGCTTTTTTGCACAACATGGGGGATCATGTAACT
CGCCTTGATCGTTGGGAACCGGAGCTGAATGAAGCCATACCAAACGACGAGCGTGACACCACGATGCCTG
TAGCAATGGCAACAACGTTGCGCAAACTATTAACTGGCGAACTACTTACTCTAGCTTCCCGGCAACAATT
AATAGACTGGATGGAGGCGGATAAAGTTGCAGGACCACTTCTGCGCTCGGCCCTTCCGGCTGGCTGGTTT
ATTGCTGATAAATCTGGAGCCGGTGAGCGTGGGTCTCGCGGTATCATTGCAGCACTGGGGCCAGATGGTA
AGCCCTCCCGTATCGTAGTTATCTACACGACGGGGAGTCAGGCAACTATGGATGAACGAAATAGACAGAT
CGCTGAGATAGGTGCCTCACTGATTAAGCATTGGTAACTGTCAGACCAAGTTTACTCATATATACTTTAG
ATTGATTTAAAACTTCATTTTTAATTTAAAAGGATCTAGGTGAAGATCCTTTTTGATAATCTCATGACCA
AAATCCCTTAACGTGAGTTTTCGTTCCACTGAGCGTCAGACCCCGTAGAAAAGATCAAAGGATCTTC
