Features (pLannotate 1.2.2; 26 found; start..end, strand, type, name):
      1..589     +  rep_origin     ori: high-copy-number ColE1/pMB1/pBR322/pUC origin of replication
    651..831     -  LTR            5' LTR (truncated): truncated 5' long terminal repeat (LTR) from HIV-1
    838..1338    -  CDS            nef (fragment): NEF_HV1LA - Experimental evidence at protein level: Swiss-Prot protein existence level 1. Extracellular Nef protein targets CD4(+) T-lymphocytes for apoptosis by interacting with CXCR4 surface receptors. From Human immunodeficiency virus type 1 group M subtype B (isolate Lai) (HIV-1).
   1340..1359    -  misc_feature   MCS (fragment): pBluescript multiple cloning site
   1360..1948    -  misc_feature   WPRE: woodchuck hepatitis virus posttranscriptional regulatory element
   1948..1971    -  misc_feature   MCS (fragment): pBluescript multiple cloning site
   2004..2037    -  protein_bind   loxP: Cre-mediated recombination occurs in the 8-bp core sequence (GCATACAT). Cre recombinase
   2060..2173    -  CDS            MAOA (fragment): AOFA_HUMAN - Experimental evidence at protein level: Swiss-Prot protein existence level 1. Catalyzes the oxidative deamination of biogenic and xenobiotic amines and has important functions in the metabolism of neuroactive and vasoactive amines in the central nervous system and peripheral tissues. MAOA preferentially oxidizes biogenic amines such as 5-hydroxytryptamine (5-HT), norepinephrine and epinephrine. From Homo sapiens (Human).
   2189..2920    -  CDS            RAB12: RAB12_HUMAN - Experimental evidence at protein level: Swiss-Prot protein existence level 1. The small GTPases Rab are key regulators of intracellular membrane trafficking, from the formation of transport vesicles to their fusion with membranes. Rabs cycle between an inactive GDP-bound form and an active GTP-bound form that is able to recruit to membranes different set of downstream effectors directly responsible for vesicle formation, movement, tethering and fusion. That Rab may play a role in protein transport from recycling endosomes to lysosomes regulating, for instance, the degradation of
   2930..3646    -  CDS            EGFP: EGFP is a basic (constitutively fluorescent) green fluorescent protein published in 1996, derived from Aequorea victoria. It is reported to be a rapidly-maturing weak dimer with moderate acid sensitivity.
   3722..4318    -  CDS            PuroR: puromycin N-acetyltransferase; pac from Streptomyces alboniger; confers resistance to puromycin
   4330..5501    -  promoter       EF-1α promoter: strong constitutive promoter for human elongation factor EF-1α
   5566..5633    -  misc_RNA       tracrRNA (fragment): trans-activating CRISPR RNA for the Streptococcus pyogenes CRISPR/Cas9 system
   5652..5671    +  CDS            VN155(I152L) (fragment): improved N-terminal fragment of mVenus for use in bimolecular fluorescence complementation (BiFC) (Kodama and Hu, 2010)
   5758..5791    -  protein_bind   loxP: Cre-mediated recombination occurs in the 8-bp core sequence (GCATACAT). Cre recombinase
   6044..6161    -  misc_feature   cPPT/CTS: central polypurine tract and central termination sequence of HIV-1
   6211..6311    -  CDS            Rev (fragment): human immunodeficiency virus 1 (HIV-1) Rev protein; rev; enhances nuclear export of unspliced and incompletely spliced viral mRNAs
   6688..6921    -  misc_feature   RRE: The Rev response element (RRE) of HIV-1 allows for Rev-dependent mRNA export from the nucleus to the cytoplasm.
   7096..7434    -  CDS            HIV-1 gag (fragment): gag protein from human immunodeficiency virus 1; gag
   7418..7543    -  misc_feature   HIV-1 Ψ: packaging signal of human immunodeficiency virus type 1
   7590..7770    -  LTR            5' LTR (truncated): truncated 5' long terminal repeat (LTR) from HIV-1
   7788..7987    -  promoter       CMV promoter: human cytomegalovirus (CMV) immediate early promoter
   7988..8367    -  enhancer       CMV enhancer: human cytomegalovirus immediate early enhancer
   8522..8574    +  misc_feature   bom (fragment): basis of mobility region from pBR322
   8633..8737    +  promoter       AmpR promoter: bla
   8738..9598    +  CDS            AmpR: β-lactamase; bla; confers resistance to ampicillin, carbenicillin, and related antibiotics
>Addgene plasmid #229232 | pMCB306-GFP-mito Sequencing Result | analyzer sequence | sequence record 456384
TTGAGATCCTTTTTTTCTGCGCGTAATCTGCTGCTTGCAAACAAAAAAACCACCGCTACCAGCGGTGGTT
TGTTTGCCGGATCAAGAGCTACCAACTCTTTTTCCGAAGGTAACTGGCTTCAGCAGAGCGCAGATACCAA
ATACTGTTCTTCTAGTGTAGCCGTAGTTAGGCCACCACTTCAAGAACTCTGTAGCACCGCCTACATACCT
CGCTCTGCTAATCCTGTTACCAGTGGCTGCTGCCAGTGGCGATAAGTCGTGTCTTACCGGGTTGGACTCA
AGACGATAGTTACCGGATAAGGCGCAGCGGTCGGGCTGAACGGGGGGTTCGTGCACACAGCCCAGCTTGG
AGCGAACGACCTACACCGAACTGAGATACCTACAGCGTGAGCTATGAGAAAGCGCCACGCTTCCCGAAGG
GAGAAAGGCGGACAGGTATCCGGTAAGCGGCAGGGTCGGAACAGGAGAGCGCACGAGGGAGCTTCCAGGG
GGAAACGCCTGGTATCTTTATAGTCCTGTCGGGTTTCGCCACCTCTGACTTGAGCGTCGATTTTTGTGAT
GCTCGTCAGGGGGGCGGAGCCTATGGAAAAACGCCAGCAACGCGGCCTTTTTACGGTTCCTGGCCTTTTG
CTGGCCTTTTGCTCACATGCTGCTAGAGATTTTCCACACTGACTAAAAGGGTCTGAGGGATCTCTAGTTA
CCAGAGTCACACAACAGACGGGCACACACTACTTGAAGCACTCAAGGCAAGCTTTATTGAGGCTTAAGCA
GTGGGTTCCCTAGTTAGCCAGAGAGCTCCCAGGCTCAGATCTGGTCTAACCAGAGAGACCCAGTACAGTC
CGGATGCAGCTCTCGGGCCATGTGATGAAATGCTAGGCGGCTGTCAAACCTCCACTCTAATACTTCTCTC
TCCGGGTCATCCATCCCATGCAGGCTCACAGGGTGTAACAAGCGGGTGTTCTCTCCTTCATTGGCTTCTT
CTACCTTCTCTTGCTCAACTGGTACTAGCTTGTAGCACCATCCAAAGGTCAGTGGATATCTGATCCCTGG
CCCTGGTGTGTAGTTCTGCCAATCAGGGAAGTAGCCTTGTGTGTGGTAGATCCACAGATCAAGGATATCT
TGTCTTCGTTGGGAGTGAATTAGCCCTTCCAGTCCCCCCTTTTCTTTTAAAAAGTGGCTAAGATCTACAG
CTGCCTTGTAAGTCATTGGTCTTAAAGGTACCTGAGGTGTGACTGGAAAACCCACCTCCTCCTCCTCTTG
TGCTTCTAGCCAGGCACAATCAGCATTGGTAGCTGCTGTATTGCTACTTGTGATTGCTCCATGTTTTTCT
AGGTCTCGATCGAGGTCGACGGTATCGATGCGGGGAGGCGGCCCAAAGGGAGATCCGACTCGTCTGAGGG
CGAAGGCGAAGACGCGGAAGAGGCCGCAGAGCCGGCAGCAGGCCGCGGGAAGGAAGGTCCGCTGGATTGA
GGGCCGAAGGGACGTAGCAGAAGGACGTCCCGCGCAGAATCCAGGTGGCAACACAGGCGAGCAGCCAAGG
AAAGGACGATGATTTCCCCGACAACACCACGGAATTGTCAGTGCCCAACAGCCGAGCCCCTGTCCAGCAG
CGGGCAAGGCAGGCGGCGATGAGTTCCGCCGTGGCAATAGGGAGGGGGAAAGCGAAAGTCCCGGAAAGGA
GCTGACAGGTGGTGGCAATGCCCCAACCAGTGGGGGTTGCGTCAGCAAACACAGTGCACACCACGCCACG
TTGCCTGACAACGGGCCACAACTCCTCATAAAGAGACAGCAACCAGGATTTATACAAGGAGGAGAAAATG
AAAGCCATACGGGAAGCAATAGCATGATACAAAGGCATTAAAGCAGCGTATCCACATAGCGTAAAAGGAG
CAACATAGTTAAGAATACCAGTCAATCTTTCACAAATTTTGTAATCCAGAGGTTGATTATCGATAAGCTT
GATATCGAATTGTACCTAGTGGAACCGGAACCCTTAAACATGTATAACTTCGTATAATGTATGCTATACG
AAGTTATTAGGTCCCTCGACGAATTCTCAAGACCGTGGCAGGAGCTTGTATTTGTACAGCACAAACCCCA
GGGCAGTTACTGATGTGGAAAATCCAATGATCTTCAGCAGGCCAGAAACAGAGGGCAGGTTCCTTTCCCA
GAAGGCGGCCGCACCTCCACAGCATCGGACATGTGGTCTTGGTGGAGGCAGTTCTGGCGGTATCTCAGGC
TCTGGTTGTAACGACAGGATACTATTGGACAACTCATTCCTTAAAATATCCAGAGGCATCTTTTTCAGAA
TGTCATCGACAAGTTTCAAAAATATCTCGTCCACATTGAAGTTATCCTTGGCACTTGCTTCACAGAACCG
CATCCCAGTGATCTGCTGTGCAAACTTTTCCCCCTGCTGCCTGGTGATTTCTCTGTCCGTTTCACAGTCC
AACTTATTTCCAACTAAGAGAAGCTCTGCATCTTCTGAAGCATACTTATCAATCATCTTCATCCATTTCG
GCAAATCATCAAATGTCTCCTTCTTAGTGATATCATATACTAATATGATCCCCTTGGCACTTCTGTAATA
AGCTGAGGTAATGCTGTTGAATCTCTCCTGACCTGCTGTGTCCCAGATCTGTAATCTAATTTTCTTTCCT
CTTAGCTCTACAGTTTTGATTTTGAAGTCAACACCCACGGTGGACTTGCAGGCCTCGCAGAAGGTGTCGT
CGGTGAAGCGCTCCATCAGGCTGGTCTTGCCCACGCCGCGGGAGCCGATAATGATGACCTGCAACTTGAA
GTCGGCCGGCCTGGGGGGCTGCTTCCTCCGGCGGCCCTGGCCGCCCGACAGCGCCGGGGAGCCCGCGCCC
AGACCGCCGCCGCCCCCGGCCCGCCTCTGCAGCGCGGCGCCCGGATCCATGGCGCGCCCCTTGTACAGCT
CGTCCATGCCGAGAGTGATCCCGGCGGCGGTCACGAACTCCAGCAGGACCATGTGATCGCGCTTCTCGTT
GGGGTCTTTGCTCAGGGCGGACTGGGTGCTCAGGTAGTGGTTGTCGGGCAGCAGCACGGGGCCGTCGCCG
ATGGGGGTGTTCTGCTGGTAGTGGTCGGCGAGCTGCACGCTGCCGTCCTCGATGTTGTGGCGGATCTTGA
AGTTCGCCTTGATGCCGTTCTTCTGCTTGTCGGCCATGATATAGACGTTGTGGCTGTTGTAGTTGTACTC
CAGCTTGTGCCCCAGGATGTTGCCGTCCTCCTTGAAGTCGATGCCCTTCAGCTCGATGCGGTTCACCAGG
GTGTCGCCCTCGAACTTCACCTCGGCGCGGGTCTTGTAGTTGCCGTCGTCCTTGAAGAAGATGGTGCGCT
CCTGGACGTAGCCTTCGGGCATGGCGGACTTGAAGAAGTCGTGCTGCTTCATGTGGTCGGGGTAGCGGCT
GAAGCACTGCACGCCGTAGGTCAGGGTGGTCACGAGGGTGGGCCAGGGCACGGGCAGCTTGCCGGTGGTG
CAGATGAACTTCAGGGTCAGCTTGCCGTAGGTGGCATCGCCCTCGCCCTCGCCAGACACGCTGAACTTGT
GGCCGTTTACGTCGCCGTCCAGCTCGACCAGGATGGGCACCACCCCGGTGAACAGCTCCTCGCCCTTGCT
CACCATGGTGGCGACCGGTGGGCCAGGATTCTCCTCGACGTCACCGCATGTTAGCAGACTTCCTCTGCCC
TCTCCCGATCCGGCACCGGGCTTGCGGGTCATGCACCAGGTGCGCGGTCCTTCGGGCACCTCGACGTCGG
CGGTGACGGTGAAGCCGAGCCGCTCGTAGAAGGGGAGGTTGCGGGGCGCGGAGGTCTCCAGGAAGGCGGG
CACCCCGGCGCGCTCGGCCGCCTCCACTCCGGGGAGCACGACGGCGCTGCCCAGACCCTTGCCCTGGTGG
TCGGGCGAGACGCCGACGGTGGCCAGGAACCACGCGGGCTCCTTGGGCCGGTGCGGCGCCAGGAGGCCTT
CCATCTGTTGCTGCGCGGCCAGCCGGGAACCGCTCAACTCGGCCATGCGCGGGCCGATCTCGGCGAACAC
CGCCCCCGCTTCGACGCTCTCCGGCGTGGTCCAGACCGCCACCGCGGCGCCGTCGTCCGCGACCCACACC
TTGCCGATGTCGAGCCCGACGCGCGTGAGGAAGAGTTCTTGCAGCTCGGTGACCCGCTCGATGTGGCGGT
CCGGGTCGACGGTGTGGCGCGTGGCGGGGTAGTCGGCGAACGCGGCGGCGAGGGTGCGTACGGCCCGGGG
GACGTCGTCGCGGGTGGCGAGGCGCACCGTGGGCTTGTACTCGGTCATGGTGGGCTAGCTCACGACACCT
GAAATGGAAGAAAAAAACTTTGAACCACTGTCTGAGGCTTGAGAATGAACCAAGATCCAAACTCAAAAAG
GGCAAATTCCAAGGAGAATTACATCAAGTGCCAAGCTGGCCTAACTTCAGTCTCCACCCACTCAGTGTGG
GGAAACTCCATCGCATAAAACCCCTCCCCCCAACCTAAAGACGACGTACTCCAAAAGCGCGAGAACTAAT
CGAGGTGCCTGGACGGCGCCCGGTACTCCGTGGAGTCACATGAAGCGACGGCTGAGGACGGAAAGGCCCT
TTTCCTTTGTGTGGGTGACTCACCCGCCCGCTCTCCCGAGCGCCGCGTCCTCCATTTTGAGCTCCCTGCA
GCAGGGCCGGGAAGCGGCCATCTTTCCGCTCACGCAACTGGTGCCGACCGGGCCAGCCTTGCCGCCCAGG
GCGGGGCGATACACGGCGGCGCGAGGCCAGGCACCAGAGCAGGCCGGCCAGCTTGAGACTACCCCCGTCC
GATTCTCGGTGGCCGCGCTCGCAGGCCCCGCCTCGCCGAACATGTGCGCTGGGACGCACGGGCCCCGTCG
CCGCCCGCGGCCCCAAAAACCGAAATACCAGTGTGCAGATCTTGGCCCGCATTTACAAGACTATCTTGCC
AGAAAAAAAGCGTCGCAGCAGGTCATCAAAAATTTTAAATGGCTAGAGACTTATCGAAAGCAGCGAGACA
GGCGCGAAGGTGCCACCAGATTCGCACGCGGCGGCCCCAGCGCCCAGGCCAGGCCTCAACTCAAGCACGA
GGCGAAGGGGCTCCTTAAGCGCAAGGCCTCGAACTCTCCCACCCACTTCCAACCCGAAGCTCGGGATCAA
GAATCACGTACTGCAGCCAGGTGGAAGTAATTCAAGGCACGCAAGGGCCATAACCCGTAAAGAGGCCAGG
CCCGCGGGAACCACACACGGCACTTACCTGTGTTCTGGCGGCAAACCCGTTGCGAAAAAGAACGTTCACG
GCGACTACTGCACTTATATACGGTTCTCCCCCACCCTCGGGAAAAAGGCGGAGCCAGTACACGACATCAC
TTTCCCAGTTTACCCCGCGCCACCTTCTCTAGGCACCGGTTCAATTGCCGACCCCTCCCCCCAACTTCTC
GGGGACTGTGGGCGATGTGCGCTCTGCCCACTGACGGGCACATGCATGGCGGTAATACGGTTATCCACGC
GGCCGCCTAATGGATCCTAGTACTCGAGAAAAAAAGCACCGACTCGGTGCCACTTTTTCAAGTTGATAAC
GGACTAGCCTTATTTAAACTTGCTATGCTGTTTCCAGCTTAGCTCTTAAACGGGTGGTGCCCATCCTGGT
CCAACAAGGTGGTTCTCCAAGGGATACTTATAGTCTCAAAACACACAATTACTTTACAGTTAGGGTGAGT
TTCCTTTTGTGCTGTTTATAACTTCGTATAATGTATGCTATACGAAGTTATAGAAATCCAAGCCTATCAT
GTAAAATGTAGCTAGTATTAAAAAGAACAGATTATCTGTCTTTTATCGCACATTAAGCCTCTATAGTTAC
TAGGAAATATTATATGCAAATTAACCGGGGCAGGGGAGTAGCCGAGCTTCTCCCACAAGTCCGTGCGAGG
GGGCCGGCGCGGGCCTAGAGATGGCGCGTCGGATCTCTAGAGCGGGCCCGGTACTAACCAAACTGGATCT
CTGCTGTCCCTGTAATAAACCCGAAAATTTTGAATTTTTGTAATTTGTTTTTGTAATTCTTTAGTTTGTA
TGTCTGTTGCTATTATGTCTACTATTCTTTCCCCTGCACTGTACCCCCCAATCCCCCCTTTTCTTTTAAA
ATTGTGGATGAATACTGCCATTTGTCTGCAGAATTGGCGCACGCAGTGCCGATCCGTTCACTAATCGAAT
GGATCTGTCTCTGTCTCTCTCTCCACCTTCTTCTTCTATTCCTTCGGGCCTGTCGGGTCCCCTCGGGGTT
GGGAGGTGGGTCTGAAACGATAATGGTGAATATCCCTGCCTAACTCTATTCACTATAGAAAGTACAGCAA
AAACTATTCTTAAACCTACCAAGCCTCCTACTATCATTATGAATAATTTTATATACCACAGCCAATTTGT
TATGTTAAACCAATTCCACAAACTTGCCCATTTATCTAATTCCAATAATTCTTGTTCATTCTTTTCTTGC
TGGTTTTGCGATTCTTCAATTAAGGAGTGTATTAAGCTTGTGTAATTGTTAATTTCTCTGTCCCACTCCA
TCCAGGTCGTGTGATTCCAAATCTGTTCCAGAGATTTATTACTCCAACTAGCATTCCAAGGCACAGCAGT
GGTGCAAATGAGTTTTCCAGAGCAACCCCAAATCCCCAGGAGCTGTTGATCCTTTAGGTATCTTTCCACA
GCCAGGATTCTTGCCTGGAGCTGCTTGATGCCCCAGACTGTGAGTTGCAACAGATGCTGTTGCGCCTCAA
TAGCCCTCAGCAAATTGTTCTGCTGCTGCACTATACCAGACAATAATTGTCTGGCCTGTACCGTCAGCGT
CATTGACGCTGCGCCCATAGTGCTTCCTGCTGCTCCCAAGAACCCAAGGAACAAAGCTCCTATTCCCACT
GCTCTTTTTTCTCTCTGCACCACTCTTCTCTTTGCCTTGGTGGGTGCTACTCCTAATGGTTCAATTTTTA
CTACTTTATATTTATATAATTCACTTCTCCAATTGTCCCTCATATCTCCTCCTCCAGGTCTGAAGATCAG
CGGCCGGCCGCTTGCTGTGCGGTGGTCTTACTTTTGTTTTGCTCTTCCTCTATCTTGTCTAAAGCTTCCT
TGGTGTCTTTTATCTCTATCCTTTGATGCACACAATAGAGGGTTGCTACTGTATTATATAATGATCTAAG
TTCTTCTGATCCTGTCTGAAGGGATGGTTGTAGCTGTCCCAGTATTTGTCTACAGCCTTCTGATGTTTCT
AACAGGCCAGGATTAACTGCGAATCGTTCTAGCTCCCTGCTTGCCCATACTATATGTTTTAATTTATATT
TTTTCTTTCCCCCTGGCCTTAACCGAATTTTTTCCCATCGCGATCTAATTCTCCCCCGCTTAATACTGAC
GCTCTCGCACCCATCTCTCTCCTTCTAGCCTCCGCTAGTCAAAATTTTTGGCGTACTCACCAGTCGCCGC
CCCTCGCCTCTTGCCGTGCGCGCTTCAGCAAGCCGAGTCCTGCGTCGAGAGAGCTCCTCTGGTTTCCCTT
TCGCTTTCAAGTCCCTGTTCGGGCGCCACTGCTAGAGATTTTCCACACTGACTAAAAGGGTCTGAGGGAT
CTCTAGTTACCAGAGTCACACAACAGACGGGCACACACTACTTGAAGCACTCAAGGCAAGCTTTATTGAG
GCTTAAGCAGTGGGTTCCCTAGTTAGCCAGAGAGCTCCCAGGCTCAGATCTGGTCTAACCAGAGAGACCC
AGTACAGGCAAAACGCGCTGCTTATATAGACCTCCCACCGTACACGCCTACCGCCCATTTGCGTCAATGG
GGCGGAGTTGTTACGACATTTTGGAAAGTCCCGTTGATTTTGGTGCCAAAACAAACTCCCATTGACGTCA
ATGGGGTGGAGACTTGGAAATCCCCGTGAGTCAAACCGCTATCCACGCCCATTGATGTACTGCCAAAACC
GCATCACCATGGTAATAGCGATGACTAATACGTAGATGTACTGCCAAGTAGGAAAGTCCCATAAGGTCAT
GTACTGGGCATAATGCCAGGCGGGCCATTTACCGTCATTGACGTCAATAGGGGGCGTACTTGGCATATGA
TACACTTGATGTACTGCCAAGTGGGCAGTTTACCGTAAATACTCCACCCATTGACGTCAATGGAAAGTCC
CTATTGGCGTTACTATGGGAACATACGTCATTATTGACGTCAATGGGCGGGGGTCGTTGGGCGGTCAGCC
AGGCGGGCCATTTACCGTAAGTTATGTAACGCGGAACTCCATATATGGGCTATGAACTAATGACCCCGTA
ATTGATTACTATTAATAACTAGTCAATAATCAATGTCAACGCGTATATCTGGCCCGTACATCGCGAAGCA
GCGCAAAACGCCTAACCCTAAGCAGATTCTTCATGCAATTGTCGGTCAAGCCTTGCCTTGTTGTAGCTTA
AATTTTGCTCGCGCACTACTCAGCGACCTCCAACACACAAGCAGGGAGCAGATACTGGCTTAACTATGCG
GCATCAGAGCAGATTGTACTGAGAGTGCACCATAGGGGATCGGGAGATCTCCCGATCCGTCGACGTCAGG
TGGCACTTTTCGGGGAAATGTGCGCGGAACCCCTATTTGTTTATTTTTCTAAATACATTCAAATATGTAT
CCGCTCATGAGACAATAACCCTGATAAATGCTTCAATAATATTGAAAAAGGAAGAGTATGAGTATTCAAC
ATTTCCGTGTCGCCCTTATTCCCTTTTTTGCGGCATTTTGCCTTCCTGTTTTTGCTCACCCAGAAACGCT
GGTGAAAGTAAAAGATGCTGAAGATCAGTTGGGTGCACGAGTGGGTTACATCGAACTGGATCTCAACAGC
GGTAAGATCCTTGAGAGTTTTCGCCCCGAAGAACGTTTTCCAATGATGAGCACTTTTAAAGTTCTGCTAT
GTGGCGCGGTATTATCCCGTATTGACGCCGGGCAAGAGCAACTCGGTCGCCGCATACACTATTCTCAGAA
TGACTTGGTTGAGTACTCACCAGTCACAGAAAAGCATCTTACGGATGGCATGACAGTAAGAGAATTATGC
AGTGCTGCCATAACCATGAGTGATAACACTGCGGCCAACTTACTTCTGACAACGATCGGAGGACCGAAGG
AGCTAACCGCTTTTTTGCACAACATGGGGGATCATGTAACTCGCCTTGATCGTTGGGAACCGGAGCTGAA
TGAAGCCATACCAAACGACGAGCGTGACACCACGATGCCTGTAGCAATGGCAACAACGTTGCGCAAACTA
TTAACTGGCGAACTACTTACTCTAGCTTCCCGGCAACAATTAATAGACTGGATGGAGGCGGATAAAGTTG
CAGGACCACTTCTGCGCTCGGCCCTTCCGGCTGGCTGGTTTATTGCTGATAAATCTGGAGCCGGTGAGCG
TGGGTCTCGCGGTATCATTGCAGCACTGGGGCCAGATGGTAAGCCCTCCCGTATCGTAGTTATCTACACG
ACGGGGAGTCAGGCAACTATGGATGAACGAAATAGACAGATCGCTGAGATAGGTGCCTCACTGATTAAGC
ATTGGTAACTGTCAGACCAAGTTTACTCATATATACTTTAGATTGATTTAAAACTTCATTTTTAATTTAA
AAGGATCTAGGTGAAGATCCTTTTTGATAATCTCATGACCAAAATCCCTTAACGTGAGTTTTCGTTCCAC
TGAGCGTCAGACCCCGTAGAAAAGATCAAAGGATCTTC
